>Addgene plasmid #178424 | pcS-p88-C1C2 | addgene full sequence | sequence record 356152 | Addgene NGS Result
AACAAATAGGGGTTCCGCGCACATTTCCCCGAAAAGTGCCACCTGACGTCGACGGATCGGGAGATCTCCC
GATCCCCTATGGTGCACTCTCAGTACAATCTGCTCTGATGCCGCATAGTTAAGCCAGTATCTGCTCCCTG
CTTGTGTGTTGGAGGTCGCTGAGTAGTGCGCGAGCAAAATTTAAGCTACAACAAGGCAAGGCTTGACCGA
CAATTGCATGAAGAATCTGCTTAGGGTTAGGCGTTTTGCGCTGCTTCGCGATGTACGGGCCAGATATACG
CGTTGACATTGATTATTGACTAGTTATTAATAGTAATCAATTACGGGGTCATTAGTTCATAGCCCATATA
TGGAGTTCCGCGTTACATAACTTACGGTAAATGGCCCGCCTGGCTGACCGCCCAACGACCCCCGCCCATT
GACGTCAATAATGACGTATGTTCCCATAGTAACGCCAATAGGGACTTTCCATTGACGTCAATGGGTGGAG
TATTTACGGTAAACTGCCCACTTGGCAGTACATCAAGTGTATCATATGCCAAGTACGCCCCCTATTGACG
TCAATGACGGTAAATGGCCCGCCTGGCATTATGCCCAGTACATGACCTTATGGGACTTTCCTACTTGGCA
GTACATCTACGTATTAGTCATCGCTATTACCATGGTGATGCGGTTTTGGCAGTACATCAATGGGCGTGGA
TAGCGGTTTGACTCACGGGGATTTCCAAGTCTCCACCCCATTGACGTCAATGGGAGTTTGTTTTGGCACC
AAAATCAACGGGACTTTCCAAAATGTCGTAACAACTCCGCCCCATTGACGCAAATGGGCGGTAGGCGTGT
ACGGTGGGAGGTCTATATAAGCAGAGCTCTCTGGCTAACTAGAGAACCCACTGCTTACTGGCTTATCGAA
ATTAATACGACTCACTATAGGGAGACCCAAGCTGGCTAGCGTGTACAAAAAAGCAGGCACCATGCCGCGC
CCCCGCCTGCTGGCCGCGCTGTGCGGCGCGCTGCTCTGCGCCCCCAGCCTCCTCGTCGCCTATCCATATG
ATGTTCCAGATTATGCTCTGCCGCTGAGCCGCCATTATGGCGGCGGCAGCGTGCCGTTTTATAGCCATAG
CAACACCCATCATACCAGCATGGGTGGAGGCGGTTCAGGCGGAGGTGGCTCTGGCGGTGGCGGATCGGAA
TGTGTCGAGCCACTGGGCATGGAGAATGGGAACATTGCCAACTCACAGATCGCCGCCTCATCTGTGCGTG
TGACCTTCTTGGGTTTGCAGCATTGGGTCCCGGAGCTGGCCCGCCTGAACCGCGCAGGCATGGTCAATGC
CTGGACACCCAGCAGCAATGACGATAACCCCTGGATCCAGGTGAACCTGCTGCGGAGGATGTGGGTAACA
GGTGTGGTGACGCAGGGTGCCAGCCGCTTGGCCAGTCATGAGTACCTGAAGGCCTTCAAGGTGGCCTACA
GCCTTAATGGACACGAATTCGATTTCATCCATGATGTTAATAAAAAACACAAGGAGTTTGTGGGTAACTG
GAACAAAAACGCGGTGCATGTCAACCTGTTTGAGACCCCTGTGGAGGCTCAGTACGTGAGATTGTACCCC
ACGAGCTGCCACACGGCCTGCACTCTGCGCTTTGAGCTACTGGGCTGTGAGCTGAACGGATGCGCCAATC
CCCTGGGCCTGAAGAATAACAGCATCCCTGACAAGCAGATCACGGCCTCCAGCAGCTACAAGACCTGGGG
CTTGCATCTCTTCAGCTGGAACCCCTCCTATGCACGGCTGGACAAGCAGGGCAACTTCAACGCCTGGGTT
GCGGGGAGCTACGGTAACGATCAGTGGCTGCAGGTGGACCTGGGCTCCTCGAAGGAGGTGACAGGCATCA
TCACCCAGGGGGCCCGTAACTTTGGCTCTGTCCAGTTTGTGGCATCCTACAAGGTTGCCTACAGTAATGA
CAGTGCGAACTGGACTGAGTACCAGGACCCCAGGACTGGCAGCAGTAAGATCTTCCCTGGCAACTGGGAC
AACCACTCCCACAAGAAGAACTTGTTTGAGACGCCCATCCTGGCTCGCTATGTGCGCATCCTGCCTGTAG
CCTGGCACAACCGCATCGCCCTGCGCCTGGAGCTGCTGGGCTGTACCGGTCATCATCACCATCACCATTG
AGTTTAAACCCGCTGATCAGCCTCGACTGTGCCTTCTAGTTGCCAGCCATCTGTTGTTTGCCCCTCCCCC
GTGCCTTCCTTGACCCTGGAAGGTGCCACTCCCACTGTCCTTTCCTAATAAAATGAGGAAATTGCATCGC
ATTGTCTGAGTAGGTGTCATTCTATTCTGGGGGGTGGGGTGGGGCAGGACAGCAAGGGGGAGGATTGGGA
AGACAATAGCAGGCATGCTGGGGATGCGGTGGGCTCTATGGGGGGATAACGCAGGAAAGAACATGTGAGC
AAAAGGCCAGCAAAAGGCCAGGAACCGTAAAAAGGCCGCGTTGCTGGCGTTTTTCCATAGGCTCCGCCCC
CCTGACGAGCATCACAAAAATCGACGCTCAAGTCAGAGGTGGCGAAACCCGACAGGACTATAAAGATACC
AGGCGTTTCCCCCTGGAAGCTCCCTCGTGCGCTCTCCTGTTCCGACCCTGCCGCTTACCGGATACCTGTC
CGCCTTTCTCCCTTCGGGAAGCGTGGCGCTTTCTCATAGCTCACGCTGTAGGTATCTCAGTTCGGTGTAG
GTCGTTCGCTCCAAGCTGGGCTGTGTGCACGAACCCCCCGTTCAGCCCGACCGCTGCGCCTTATCCGGTA
ACTATCGTCTTGAGTCCAACCCGGTAAGACACGACTTATCGCCACTGGCAGCAGCCACTGGTAACAGGAT
TAGCAGAGCGAGGTATGTAGGCGGTGCTACAGAGTTCTTGAAGTGGTGGCCTAACTACGGCTACACTAGA
AGAACAGTATTTGGTATCTGCGCTCTGCTGAAGCCAGTTACCTTCGGAAAAAGAGTTGGTAGCTCTTGAT
CCGGCAAACAAACCACCGCTGGTAGCGGTGGTTTTTTTGTTTGCAAGCAGCAGATTACGCGCAGAAAAAA
AGGATCTCAAGAAGATCCTTTGATCTTTTCTACGGGGTCTGACGCTCAGTGGAACGAAAACTCACGTTAA
GGGATTTTGGTCATGAGATTATCAAAAAGGATCTTCACCTAGATCCTTTTAAATTAAAAATGAAGTTTTA
AATCAATCTAAAGTATATATGAGTAAACTTGGTCTGACAGTTACCAATGCTTAATCAGTGAGGCACCTAT
CTCAGCGATCTGTCTATTTCGTTCATCCATAGTTGCCTGACTCCCCGTCGTGTAGATAACTACGATACGG
GAGGGCTTACCATCTGGCCCCAGTGCTGCAATGATACCGCGAGACCCACGCTCACCGGCTCCAGATTTAT
CAGCAATAAACCAGCCAGCCGGAAGGGCCGAGCGCAGAAGTGGTCCTGCAACTTTATCCGCCTCCATCCA
GTCTATTAATTGTTGCCGGGAAGCTAGAGTAAGTAGTTCGCCAGTTAATAGTTTGCGCAACGTTGTTGCC
ATTGCTACAGGCATCGTGGTGTCACGCTCGTCGTTTGGTATGGCTTCATTCAGCTCCGGTTCCCAACGAT
CAAGGCGAGTTACATGATCCCCCATGTTGTGCAAAAAAGCGGTTAGCTCCTTCGGTCCTCCGATCGTTGT
CAGAAGTAAGTTGGCCGCAGTGTTATCACTCATGGTTATGGCAGCACTGCATAATTCTCTTACTGTCATG
CCATCCGTAAGATGCTTTTCTGTGACTGGTGAGTACTCAACCAAGTCATTCTGAGAATAGTGTATGCGGC
GACCGAGTTGCTCTTGCCCGGCGTCAATACGGGATAATACCGCGCCACATAGCAGAACTTTAAAAGTGCT
CATCATTGGAAAACGTTCTTCGGGGCGAAAACTCTCAAGGATCTTACCGCTGTTGAGATCCAGTTCGATG
TAACCCACTCGTGCACCCAACTGATCTTCAGCATCTTTTACTTTCACCAGCGTTTCTGGGTGAGCAAAAA
CAGGAAGGCAAAATGCCGCAAAAAAGGGAATAAGGGCGACACGGAAATGTTGAATACTCATACTCTTCCT
TTTTCAATATTATTGAAGCATTTATCAGGGTTATTGTCTCATGAGCGGATACATATTTGAATGTATTTAG
AAAAATA
Features (pLannotate 1.2.2; 11 found; start..end, strand, type, name):
     78..130     -  misc_feature   bom (fragment): basis of mobility region from pBR322
    285..664     +  enhancer       CMV enhancer: human cytomegalovirus immediate early enhancer
    665..868     +  promoter       CMV promoter: human cytomegalovirus (CMV) immediate early promoter
    864..897     +  LTR            5' LTR (truncated) (fragment): truncated 5' long terminal repeat (LTR) from HIV-1
    913..931     +  promoter       T7 promoter: promoter for bacteriophage T7 RNA polymerase
    952..968     +  protein_bind   attB1 (fragment): mutant version of attB; recombination site for the Gateway® BP reaction BP Clonase™
    972..2144    +  CDS            MFGE8: MFGM_HUMAN - Experimental evidence at protein level: Swiss-Prot protein existence level 1. [Medin]: Main constituent of aortic medial amyloid. From Homo sapiens (Human).
   2197..2421    +  polyA_signal   bGH poly(A) signal: bovine growth hormone polyadenylation signal
   2502..3090    -  rep_origin     ori: high-copy-number ColE1/pMB1/pBR322/pUC origin of replication
   3261..4121    -  CDS            AmpR: β-lactamase; bla; confers resistance to ampicillin, carbenicillin, and related antibiotics
   4122..19      -  promoter       AmpR promoter (across the origin): bla
