[The description below was written by a language model from this plasmid's Addgene catalogue record and pLannotate feature annotations shown in this document.]
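Description:
pcS-p88-C1C2 is a compact mammalian expression plasmid of about 4.2 kb, built on a downsized pcDNA backbone. It is maintained in E. coli through a high-copy ColE1/pUC-type origin and selected with ampicillin via the β-lactamase gene and its own promoter. A short remnant of the pBR322 bom region is also detected. No mammalian selection marker appears in the feature table, consistent with the trimmed backbone and with use by transient transfection.

The expression cassette is driven by the human cytomegalovirus immediate-early enhancer and promoter and terminated by the bovine growth hormone polyadenylation signal. A T7 promoter and a fragment of a Gateway attB1 site lie just upstream of the coding region. A very short match to a truncated HIV-1 5' LTR at the end of the CMV promoter is probably an annotation artefact, not a functional viral element. The open reading frame is annotated as human MFGE8 (lactadherin), the source of the C1C2 domains named in the plasmid title. These domains bind phosphatidylserine and so anchor a fused protein to the outer surface of extracellular vesicles.

According to the catalogue entry, the insert p88 is a candidate pancreatic β-cell targeting peptide fused to this EV membrane-binding domain. The annotation does not resolve the peptide as a separate feature, nor any linker or epitope tag, so their exact arrangement within the fusion is not stated. The construct is intended for expression in EV-producing mammalian cells, so that secreted vesicles display p88 and can be tested for targeting to pancreatic tissue in vivo.
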