Addgene plasmid #178424: pcS-p88-C1C2
Purpose: p88 as a potential β-cell (pancreatic tissue) targeting peptide fused to EV membrane binding domain
Depositing lab: Masako Harada. Depositing organization: Michigan State University. Publication: Engineering Extracellular Vesicles to Target Pancreatic Tissue In Vivo. Komuro H, Kawai-Harada Y, Aminova S, Pascual N, Malik A, Contag CH, Harada M. Nanotheranostics. 2021 Apr 15;5(4):378-390. doi: 10.7150/ntno.54879. eCollection 2021. PubMed 33912378.
Backbone
  Vector backbone: downsized pcDNA backbone
  Vector type: Mammalian Expression
Growth in bacteria
  Bacterial resistance: Ampicillin, 100 μg/mL
  Growth temperature: 37°C
  Growth strain: DH5alpha
  Copy number: Unknown
Gene/Insert
  Gene/Insert name: p88
  Cloning method: Unknown
  Sequencing primers: 5′ GGTGGAGGCGGTTCAGGC; 3′ AGCATAATCTGGAACATCATATGGATAGGC
Terms and licenses: Academic/Nonprofit Terms; Industry Terms: Not Available to Industry
How to cite: pcS-p88-C1C2 was a gift from Masako Harada (Addgene plasmid # 178424 ; http://n2t.net/addgene:178424 ; RRID:Addgene_178424)
